>Addgene plasmid #77523 | ALPK2 gRNA (BRDN0001147473) | addgene full sequence | sequence record 187926 | Addgene Assembled Sequence
CCCGGGTGCAAAGATGGATAAAGTTTTAAACAGAGAGGAATCTTTGCAGCTAATGGACCTTCTAGGTCTT
GAAAGGAGTGGGAATTGGCTCCGGTGCCCGTCAGTGGGCAGAGCGCACATCGCCCACAGTCCCCGAGAAG
TTGGGGGGAGGGGTCGGCAATTGATCCGGTGCCTAGAGAAGGTGGCGCGGGGTAAACTGGGAAAGTGATG
TCGTGTACTGGCTCCGCCTTTTTCCCGAGGGTGGGGGAGAACCGTATATAAGTGCAGTAGTCGCCGTGAA
CGTTCTTTTTCGCAACGGGTTTGCCGCCAGAACACAGGTAAGTGCCGTGTGTGGTTCCCGCGGGCCTGGC
CTCTTTACGGGTTATGGCCCTTGCGTGCCTTGAATTACTTCCACCTGGCTGCAGTACGTGATTCTTGATC
CCGAGCTTCGGGTTGGAAGTGGGTGGGAGAGTTCGAGGCCTTGCGCTTAAGGAGCCCCTTCGCCTCGTGC
TTGAGTTGAGGCCTGGCCTGGGCGCTGGGGCCGCCGCGTGCGAATCTGGTGGCACCTTCGCGCCTGTCTC
GCTGCTTTCGATAAGTCTCTAGCCATTTAAAATTTTTGATGACCTGCTGCGACGCTTTTTTTCTGGCAAG
ATAGTCTTGTAAATGCGGGCCAAGATCTGCACACTGGTATTTCGGTTTTTGGGGCCGCGGGCGGCGACGG
GGCCCGTGCGTCCCAGCGCACATGTTCGGCGAGGCGGGGCCTGCGAGCGCGGCCACCGAGAATCGGACGG
GGGTAGTCTCAAGCTGGCCGGCCTGCTCTGGTGCCTGGCCTCGCGCCGCCGTGTATCGCCCCGCCCTGGG
CGGCAAGGCTGGCCCGGTCGGCACCAGTTGCGTGAGCGGAAAGATGGCCGCTTCCCGGCCCTGCTGCAGG
GAGCTCAAAATGGAGGACGCGGCGCTCGGGAGAGCGGGCGGGTGAGTCACCCACACAAAGGAAAAGGGCC
TTTCCGTCCTCAGCCGTCGCTTCATGTGACTCCACGGAGTACCGGGCGCCGTCCAGGCACCTCGATTAGT
TCTCGAGCTTTTGGAGTACGTCGTCTTTAGGTTGGGGGGAGGGGTTTTATGCGATGGAGTTTCCCCACAC
TGAGTGGGTGGAGACTGAAGTTAGGCCAGCTTGGCACTTGATGTAATTCTCCTTGGAATTTGCCCTTTTT
GAGTTTGGATCTTGGTTCATTCTCAAGCCTCAGACAGTGGTTCAAAGTTTTTTTCTTCCATTTCAGGTGT
CGTGACGTACGGCCACCATGACCGAGTACAAGCCCACGGTGCGCCTCGCCACCCGCGACGACGTCCCCAG
GGCCGTACGCACCCTCGCCGCCGCGTTCGCCGACTACCCCGCCACGCGCCACACCGTCGATCCGGACCGC
CACATCGAGCGGGTCACCGAGCTGCAAGAACTCTTCCTCACGCGCGTCGGGCTCGACATCGGCAAGGTGT
GGGTCGCGGACGACGGCGCCGCCGTGGCGGTCTGGACCACGCCGGAGAGCGTCGAAGCGGGGGCGGTGTT
CGCCGAGATCGGCCCGCGCATGGCCGAGTTGAGCGGTTCCCGGCTGGCCGCGCAGCAACAGATGGAAGGC
CTCCTGGCGCCGCACCGGCCCAAGGAGCCCGCGTGGTTCCTGGCCACCGTCGGAGTCTCGCCCGACCACC
AGGGCAAGGGTCTGGGCAGCGCCGTCGTGCTCCCCGGAGTGGAGGCGGCCGAGCGCGCCGGGGTGCCCGC
CTTCCTGGAGACCTCCGCGCCCCGCAACCTCCCCTTCTACGAGCGGCTCGGCTTCACCGTCACCGCCGAC
GTCGAGGTGCCCGAAGGACCGCGCACCTGGTGCATGACCCGCAAGCCCGGTGCCTGAACGCGTTAAGTCG
ACAATCAACCTCTGGATTACAAAATTTGTGAAAGATTGACTGGTATTCTTAACTATGTTGCTCCTTTTAC
GCTATGTGGATACGCTGCTTTAATGCCTTTGTATCATGCTATTGCTTCCCGTATGGCTTTCATTTTCTCC
TCCTTGTATAAATCCTGGTTGCTGTCTCTTTATGAGGAGTTGTGGCCCGTTGTCAGGCAACGTGGCGTGG
TGTGCACTGTGTTTGCTGACGCAACCCCCACTGGTTGGGGCATTGCCACCACCTGTCAGCTCCTTTCCGG
GACTTTCGCTTTCCCCCTCCCTATTGCCACGGCGGAACTCATCGCCGCCTGCCTTGCCCGCTGCTGGACA
GGGGCTCGGCTGTTGGGCACTGACAATTCCGTGGTGTTGTCGGGGAAATCATCGTCCTTTCCTTGGCTGC
TCGCCTGTGTTGCCACCTGGATTCTGCGCGGGACGTCCTTCTGCTACGTCCCTTCGGCCCTCAATCCAGC
GGACCTTCCTTCCCGCGGCCTGCTGCCGGCTCTGCGGCCTCTTCCGCGTCTTCGCCTTCGCCCTCAGACG
AGTCGGATCTCCCTTTGGGCCGCCTCCCCGCGTCGACTTTAAGACCAATGACTTACAAGGCAGCTGTAGA
TCTTAGCCACTTTTTAAAAGAAAAGGGGGGACTGGAAGGGCTAATTCACTCCCAACGAAGACAAGATCTG
CTTTTTGCTTGTACTGGGTCTCTCTGGTTAGACCAGATCTGAGCCTGGGAGCTCTCTGGCTAACTAGGGA
ACCCACTGCTTAAGCCTCAATAAAGCTTGCCTTGAGTGCTTCAAGTAGTGTGTGCCCGTCTGTTGTGTGA
CTCTGGTAACTAGAGATCCCTCAGACCCTTTTAGTCAGTGTGGAAAATCTCTAGCAGTACGTATAGTAGT
TCATGTCATCTTATTATTCAGTATTTATAACTTGCAAAGAAATGAATATCAGAGAGTGAGAGGAACTTGT
TTATTGCAGCTTATAATGGTTACAAATAAAGCAATAGCATCACAAATTTCACAAATAAAGCATTTTTTTC
ACTGCATTCTAGTTGTGGTTTGTCCAAACTCATCAATGTATCTTATCATGTCTGGCTCTAGCTATCCCGC
CCCTAACTCCGCCCATCCCGCCCCTAACTCCGCCCAGTTCCGCCCATTCTCCGCCCCATGGCTGACTAAT
TTTTTTTATTTATGCAGAGGCCGAGGCCGCCTCGGCCTCTGAGCTATTCCAGAAGTAGTGAGGAGGCTTT
TTTGGAGGCCTAGGGACGTACCCAATTCGCCCTATAGTGAGTCGTATTACGCGCGCTCACTGGCCGTCGT
TTTACAACGTCGTGACTGGGAAAACCCTGGCGTTACCCAACTTAATCGCCTTGCAGCACATCCCCCTTTC
GCCAGCTGGCGTAATAGCGAAGAGGCCCGCACCGATCGCCCTTCCCAACAGTTGCGCAGCCTGAATGGCG
AATGGG
[124 nt withheld, positions 3367-3490]
C
[91 nt withheld, positions 3492-3582]
A
[49 nt withheld, positions 3584-3632]
CCTTTGACGTTGGAGTCCACGTTCTTT
[37 nt withheld, positions 3660-3696]
ACCCTATCTCGGTCTATTCTTTTGATTTATAAGGGATTTTGCCGATTTCGGCCTATTGGTTAAAAAATGA
GCTGATTTAACAAAAATTTAACGCGAATTTTAACAAAATATTAACGCTTACAATTTAGGTGGCACTTTTC
GGGGAAATGTGCGCGGAACCCCTATTTGTTTATTTTTCTAAATACATTCAAATATGTATCCGCTCATGAG
ACAATAACCCTGATAAATGCTTCAATAATATTGAAAAAGGAAGAGTATGAGTATTCAACATTTCCGTGTC
GCCCTTATTCCCTTTTTTGCGGCATTTTGCCTTCCTGTTTTTGCTCACCCAGAAACGCTGGTGAAAGTAA
AAGATGCTGAAGATCAGTTGGGTGCACGAGTGGGTTACATCGAACTGGATCTCAACAGCGGTAAGATCCT
TGAGAGTTTTCGCCCCGAAGAACGTTTTCCAATGATGAGCACTTTTAAAGTTCTGCTATGTGGCGCGGTA
TTATCCCGTATTGACGCCGGGCAAGAGCAACTCGGTCGCCGCATACACTATTCTCAGAATGACTTGGTTG
AGTACTCACCAGTCACAGAAAAGCATCTTACGGATGGCATGACAGTAAGAGAATTATGCAGTGCTGCCAT
AACCATGAGTGATAACACTGCGGCCAACTTACTTCTGACAACGATCGGAGGACCGAAGGAGCTAACCGCT
TTTTTGCACAACATGGGGGATCATGTAACTCGCCTTGATCGTTGGGAACCGGAGCTGAATGAAGCCATAC
CAAACGACGAGCGTGACACCACGATGCCTGTAGCAATGGCAACAACGTTGCGCAAACTATTAACTGGCGA
ACTACTTACTCTAGCTTCCCGGCAACAATTAATAGACTGGATGGAGGCGGATAAAGTTGCAGGACCACTT
CTGCGCTCGGCCCTTCCGGCTGGCTGGTTTATTGCTGATAAATCTGGAGCCGGTGAGCGTGGGTCTCGCG
GTATCATTGCAGCACTGGGGCCAGATGGTAAGCCCTCCCGTATCGTAGTTATCTACACGACGGGGAGTCA
GGCAACTATGGATGAACGAAATAGACAGATCGCTGAGATAGGTGCCTCACTGATTAAGCATTGGTAACTG
TCAGACCAAGTTTACTCATATATACTTTAGATTGATTTAAAACTTCATTTTTAATTTAAAAGGATCTAGG
TGAAGATCCTTTTTGATAATCTCATGACCAAAATCCCTTAACGTGAGTTTTCGTTCCACTGAGCGTCAGA
CCCCGTAGAAAAGATCAAAGGATCTTCTTGAGATCCTTTTTTTCTGCGCGTAATCTGCTGCTTGCAAACA
AAAAAACCACCGCTACCAGCGGTGGTTTGTTTGCCGGATCAAGAGCTACCAACTCTTTTTCCGAAGGTAA
CTGGCTTCAGCAGAGCGCAGATACCAAATACTGTTCTTCTAGTGTAGCCGTAGTTAGGCCACCACTTCAA
GAACTCTGTAGCACCGCCTACATACCTCGCTCTGCTAATCCTGTTACCAGTGGCTGCTGCCAGTGGCGAT
AAGTCGTGTCTTACCGGGTTGGACTCAAGACGATAGTTACCGGATAAGGCGCAGCGGTCGGGCTGAACGG
GGGGTTCGTGCACACAGCCCAGCTTGGAGCGAACGACCTACACCGAACTGAGATACCTACAGCGTGAGCT
ATGAGAAAGCGCCACGCTTCCCGAAGGGAGAAAGGCGGACAGGTATCCGGTAAGCGGCAGGGTCGGAACA
GGAGAGCGCACGAGGGAGCTTCCAGGGGGAAACGCCTGGTATCTTTATAGTCCTGTCGGGTTTCGCCACC
TCTGACTTGAGCGTCGATTTTTGTGATGCTCGTCAGGGGGGCGGAGCCTATGGAAAAACGCCAGCAACGC
GGCCTTTTTACGGTTCCTGGCCTTTTGCTGGCCTTTTGCTCACATGTTCTTTCCTGCGTTATCCCCTGAT
TCTGTGGATAACCGTATTACCGCCTTTGAGTGAGCTGATACCGCTCGCCGCAGCCGAACGACCGAGCGCA
GCGAGTCAGTGAGCGAGGAAGCGGAAGAGCGCCCAATACGCAAACCGCCTCTCCCCGCGCGTTGGCCGAT
TCATTAATGCAGCTGGCACGACAGGTTTCCCGACTGGAAAGCGGGCAGTGAGCGCAACGCAATTAATGTG
AGTTAGCTCACTCATTAGGCACCCCAGGCTTTACACTTTATGCTTCCGGCTCGTATGTTGTGTGGAATTG
TGAGCGGATAACAATTTCACACAGGAAACAGCTATGACCATGATTACGCCAAGCGCGCAATTAACCCTCA
CTAAAGGGAACAAAAGCTGGAGCTGCAAGCTTAATGTAGTCTTATGCAATACTCTTGTAGTCTTGCAACA
TGGTAACGATGAGTTAGCAACATGCCTTACAAGGAGAGAAAAAGCACCGTGCATGCCGATTGGTGGAAGT
AAGGTGGTACGATCGTGCCTTATTAGGAAGGCAACAGACGGGTCTGACATGGATTGGACGAACCACTGAA
TTGCCGCATTGCAGAGATATTGTATTTAAGTGCCTAGCTCGATACATAAACGGGTCTCTCTGGTTAGACC
AGATCTGAGCCTGGGAGCTCTCTGGCTAACTAGGGAACCCACTGCTTAAGCCTCAATAAAGCTTGCCTTG
AGTGCTTCAAGTAGTGTGTGCCCGTCTGTTGTGTGACTCTGGTAACTAGAGATCCCTCAGACCCTTTTAG
TCAGTGTGGAAAATCTCTAGCAGTGGCGCCCGAACAGGGACTTGAAAGCGAAAGGGAAACCAGAGGAGCT
CTCTCGACGCAGGACTCGGCTTGCTGAAGCGCGCACGGCAAGAGGCGAGGGGCGGCGACTGGTGAGTACG
CCAAAAATTTTGACTAGCGGAGGCTAGAAGGAGAGAGATGGGTGCGAGAGCGTCAGTATTAAGCGGGGGA
GAATTAGATCGCGATGGGAAAAAATTCGGTTAAGGCCAGGGGGAAAGAAAAAATATAAATTAAAACATAT
AGTATGGGCAAGCAGGGAGCTAGAACGATTCGCAGTTAATCCTGGCCTGTTAGAAACATCAGAAGGCTGT
AGACAAATACTGGGACAGCTACAACCATCCCTTCAGACAGGATCAGAAGAACTTAGATCATTATATAATA
CAGTAGCAACCCTCTATTGTGTGCATCAAAGGATAGAGATAAAAGACACCAAGGAAGCTTTAGACAAGAT
AGAGGAAGAGCAAAACAAAAGTAAGACCACCGCACAGCAAGCGGCCGCTGATCTTCAGACCTGGAGGAGG
AGATATGAGGGACAATTGGAGAAGTGAATTATATAAATATAAAGTAGTAAAAATTGAACCATTAGGAGTA
GCACCCACCAAGGCAAAGAGAAGAGTGGTGCAGAGAGAAAAAAGAGCAGTGGGAATAGGAGCTTTGTTCC
TTGGGTTCTTGGGAGCAGCAGGAAGCACTATGGGCGCAGCGTCAATGACGCTGACGGTACAGGCCAGACA
ATTATTGTCTGGTATAGTGCAGCAGCAGAACAATTTGCTGAGGGCTATTGAGGCGCAACAGCATCTGTTG
CAACTCACAGTCTGGGGCATCAAGCAGCTCCAGGCAAGAATCCTGGCTGTGGAAAGATACCTAAAGGATC
AACAGCTCCTGGGGATTTGGGGTTGCTCTGGAAAACTCATTTGCACCACTGCTGTGCCTTGGAATGCTAG
TTGGAGTAATAAATCTCTGGAACAGATTTGGAATCACACGACCTGGATGGAGTGGGACAGAGAAATTAAC
AATTACACAAGCTTAATACACTCCTTAATTGAAGAATCGCAAAACCAGCAAGAAAAGAATGAACAAGAAT
TATTGGAATTAGATAAATGGGCAAGTTTGTGGAATTGGTTTAACATAACAAATTGGCTGTGGTATATAAA
ATTATTCATAATGATAGTAGGAGGCTTGGTAGGTTTAAGAATAGTTTTTGCTGTACTTTCTATAGTGAAT
AGAGTTAGGCAGGGATATTCACCATTATCGTTTCAGACCCACCTCCCAACCCCGAGGGGACCCAGAGAGG
GCCTATTTCCCATGATTCCTTCATATTTGCATATACGATACAAGGCTGTTAGAGAGATAATTAGAATTAA
TTTGACTGTAAACACAAAGATATTAGTACAAAATACGTGACGTAGAAAGTAATAATTTCTTGGGTAGTTT
GCAGTTTTAAAATTATGTTTTAAAATGGACTATCATATGCTTACCGTAACTTGAAAGTATTTCGATTTCT
TGGCTTTATATATCTTGTGGAAAGGACGAAACACCGGAGAGCAAGGCATCAGACGGGTTTTAGAGCTAGA
AATAGCAAGTTAAAATAAGGCTAGTCCGTTATCAACTTGAAAAAGTGGCACCGAGTCGGTGCTTTTTTAA
GCTTGGCGTAACTAGATCTTGAGACAAATGGCAGTATTCATCCACAATTTTAAAAGAAAAGGGGGGATTG
GGGGGTACAGTGCAGGGGAAAGAATAGTAGACATAATAGCAACAGACATACAAACTAAAGAATTACAAAA
ACAAATTACAAAAATTCAAAATTTTCGGGTTTATTACAGGGACAGCAGAGATCCACTTTGGCGCCGGCTC
GAGGGGG
Features (pLannotate 1.2.2; 29 found; start..end, strand, type, name):
     14..80      +  CDS            small t antigen (fragment): SV40 (simian virus 40) small t antigen
    106..317     +  promoter       EF-1α core promoter: core promoter for human elongation factor EF-1α
    318..1256    +  intron         EF-1α intron A: intron upstream of the start codon of human EF-1α
   1278..1877    +  CDS            PuroR (fragment): puromycin N-acetyltransferase; pac from Streptomyces; confers resistance to puromycin
   1893..2481    +  misc_feature   WPRE: woodchuck hepatitis virus posttranscriptional regulatory element
   2532..2551    +  misc_feature   cPPT/CTS (fragment): central polypurine tract and central termination sequence of HIV-1
   2553..2786    +  LTR            3' LTR (ΔU3): self-inactivating 3' long terminal repeat (LTR) from HIV-1
   2864..2985    +  polyA_signal   SV40 poly(A) signal: SV40 polyadenylation signal
   3025..3160    +  rep_origin     SV40 ori: SV40 origin of replication
   3181..3199    -  promoter       T7 promoter: promoter for bacteriophage T7 RNA polymerase
   3207..3362    +  CDS            lacZα (fragment): LacZα fragment of β-galactosidase; lacZ fragment
   3367..3795    +  rep_origin     f1 ori (sequence partly withheld): f1 bacteriophage origin of replication; arrow indicates direction of (+) strand synthesis
   3848..3952    +  promoter       AmpR promoter: bla
   3953..4813    +  CDS            AmpR: β-lactamase; bla; confers resistance to ampicillin, carbenicillin, and related antibiotics
   4984..5572    +  rep_origin     ori: high-copy-number ColE1/pMB1/pBR322/pUC origin of replication
   5755..5847    +  CDS            lacI (fragment): lac repressor; lacI; The lac repressor binds to the lac operator to inhibit transcription in E. coli. This inhibition can be relieved by adding lactose or isopropyl-β-D-thiogalactopyranoside (IPTG).
   5860..5881    +  protein_bind   CAP binding site: CAP binding activates transcription in the presence of cAMP. E. coli catabolite activator protein
   5896..5926    +  promoter       lac promoter: promoter for the E. coli lac operon
   5934..5950    +  protein_bind   lac operator: The lac repressor binds to the lac operator to inhibit transcription in E. coli. This inhibition can be relieved by adding lactose or isopropyl-β-D-thiogalactopyranoside (IPTG). lac repressor encoded by lacI
   5995..6013    +  promoter       T3 promoter: promoter for bacteriophage T3 RNA polymerase
   6041..6267    +  promoter       RSV promoter: Rous sarcoma virus enhancer/promoter
   6268..6448    +  LTR            5' LTR (truncated): truncated 5' long terminal repeat (LTR) from HIV-1
   6495..6620    +  misc_feature   HIV-1 Ψ: packaging signal of human immunodeficiency virus type 1
   6604..6967    +  CDS            HIV-1 gag (fragment): gag protein from human immunodeficiency virus 1; gag
   7113..7346    +  misc_feature   RRE: The Rev response element (RRE) of HIV-1 allows for Rev-dependent mRNA export from the nucleus to the cytoplasm.
   7723..7749    +  CDS            Rev (fragment): human immunodeficiency virus 1 (HIV-1) Rev protein; rev; enhances nuclear export of unspliced and incompletely spliced viral mRNAs
   7753..7993    +  promoter       U6 promoter: RNA polymerase III promoter for human U6 snRNA
   8023..8098    +  misc_RNA       gRNA scaffold: guide RNA scaffold for the Streptococcus pyogenes CRISPR/Cas9 system
   8154..8271    +  misc_feature   cPPT/CTS: central polypurine tract and central termination sequence of HIV-1
