[The description below was written by a language model from this plasmid's Addgene catalogue record and pLannotate feature annotations shown in this document.]
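Description:
ALPK2 gRNA (BRDN0001147473) is a third-generation lentiviral guide RNA plasmid built on the lentiGuide-Puro backbone and designed to direct Streptococcus pyogenes Cas9 to the human ALPK2 gene (alpha kinase 2, also known as HAK). It is propagated in E. coli as a high-copy plasmid through a ColE1/pUC-type origin with ampicillin selection from the β-lactamase gene. The backbone also carries an f1 origin, an SV40 origin and poly(A) signal, and residual lac, T7 and T3 cloning-vector elements.

The lentiviral transfer cassette begins with an RSV promoter fused to a truncated HIV-1 5' LTR, which allows Tat-independent production of the viral genome. This is followed by the Ψ packaging signal with a partial gag sequence, the Rev response element for Rev-dependent nuclear export, and a cPPT/CTS. It ends with a self-inactivating ΔU3 3' LTR.

Within this frame, a human U6 RNA polymerase III promoter drives the ALPK2-specific spacer joined to the SpCas9 gRNA scaffold. A separate EF-1α core promoter with its intron A expresses puromycin N-acetyltransferase for selecting transduced mammalian cells, and a downstream WPRE enhances transcript expression.

The plasmid does not encode Cas9, so it must be paired with a separate Cas9 vector such as lentiCas9-Blast or used in cells that already express the nuclease. The guide was designed against an ALPK2 RefSeq transcript and belongs to a human kinome gRNA collection associated with work on optimized sgRNA design for high on-target activity and reduced off-target effects. Its typical use is stable delivery of the guide for ALPK2 knockout in human cells.
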