Addgene plasmid #77523: ALPK2 gRNA (BRDN0001147473)
Purpose: 3rd generation lentiviral gRNA plasmid targeting human ALPK2
Depositing lab: John Doench & David Root. Depositing organization: Broad Institute. Publication: Optimized sgRNA design to maximize activity and minimize off-target effects of CRISPR-Cas9. Doench JG, Fusi N, Sullender M, Hegde M, Vaimberg EW, Donovan KF, Smith I, Tothova Z, Wilen C, Orchard R, Virgin HW, Listgarten J, Root DE. Nat Biotechnol. 2016 Jan 18. doi: 10.1038/nbt.3437. PubMed 26780180.
Backbone
  Vector backbone: lentiGuide-Puro
  Backbone manufacturer: Zhang Lab (Addgene plasmid # 52963)
  Vector type: Mammalian Expression, Lentiviral, CRISPR
  Selectable markers: Puromycin
Growth in bacteria
  Bacterial resistance: Ampicillin, 100 μg/mL
  Growth temperature: 37°C
  Growth strain: DH5alpha
  Copy number: High Copy
Gene/Insert
  Gene/Insert name: ALPK2 (alt names: ALPK2; NM_052947.3)
  gRNA/shRNA sequence: GAGAGCAAGGCATCAGACGG
  Species: H. sapiens (human)
  Entrez Gene: ALPK2 (a.k.a. HAK, FLJ34875, FLJ43253)
  Promoter: hU6
  Cloning method: Unknown
  Sequencing primers: 5′ U6-F; 3′ pS2-R
Terms and licenses: Academic/Nonprofit Terms; Industry Terms: Not Available to Industry
Depositor comments: The gRNA was designed to target the following Genbank reference sequence(s): NM_052947.3. Note that this plasmid does NOT contain Cas9. It should be used in conjunction with lentiCas9-Blast (Addgene #52962) or otherwise with cell lines already expressing Cas9. Browse the full kinome gRNA library at http://www.addgene.org/pooled-library/broadgpp-human-kinome/ or visit http://www.broadinstitute.org/rnai/public/ for detailed protocols and information.
How to cite: ALPK2 gRNA (BRDN0001147473) was a gift from John Doench & David Root (Addgene plasmid # 77523 ; http://n2t.net/addgene:77523 ; RRID:Addgene_77523)
