>Addgene plasmid #77523 | ALPK2 gRNA (BRDN0001147473) | depositor partial sequence | sequence record 144983 | Target Sequence
GAGAGCAAGGCATCAGACGG
