>Addgene plasmid #77523 | ALPK2 gRNA (BRDN0001147473) | addgene partial sequence | sequence record 187925 | hU6-F
TAGAAAGTAATAATTTCTTGGGTAGTTTGCAGTTTTAAAATTATGTTTTAAAATGGACTATCATATGCTT
ACCGTAACTTGAAAGTATTTCGATTTCTTGGCTTTATATATCTTGTGGAAAGGACGAAACACCGGAGAGC
AAGGCATCAGACGGGTTTTAGAGCTAGAAATAGCAAGTTAAAATAAGGCTAGTCCGTTATCAACTTGAAA
AAGTGGCACCGAGTCGGTGCTTTTTTAAGCTTGGCGTAACTAGATCTTGAGACAAATGGCAGTATTCATC
CACAATTTTAAAAGAAAAGGGGGGATTGGGGGGTACAGTGCAGGGGAAAGAATAGTAGACATAATAGCAA
CAGACATACAAACTAAAGAATTACAAAAACAAATTACAAAAATTCAAAATTTTCGGGTTTATTACAGGGA
CAGCAGAGATCCACTTTGGCGCCGGCTCGAGGGGGCCCGGGTGCAAAGATGGATAAAGTTTTAAACAGAG
AGGAATCTTTGCAGCTAATGGACCTTCTAGGTCTTGAAAGGAGTGGGAATTGGCTCCGGTGCCCGTCAGT
GGGCAGAGCG
